>Addgene plasmid #163773 | pRRL-MND-hCard11 D58G-T2A-GFP | addgene full sequence | sequence record 323601 | Addgene NGS Result
TGAACCGTCAGATCGCCTGGAGACGCCATCCACGCTGTTTTGACTTCCATAGAAGGATCTCGACGCCGCC
ACCATGCCAGGAGGAGGGCCAGAGATGGATGACTACATGGAGACGCTGAAGGATGAAGAGGACGCCTTGT
GGGAGAATGTGGAGTGTAACCGGCACATGCTCAGCCGCTATATCAACCCTGCCAAGCTCACGCCCTACCT
GCGTCAGTGTAAGGTCATTGATGAGCAGGATGAAGGTGAAGTGCTTAATGCCCCTATGCTGCCATCCAAG
ATCAACCGAGCAGGCCGGCTGTTGGACATTCTACATACCAAGGGGCAAAGGGGCTATGTGGTCTTCTTGG
AGAGCCTAGAATTTTATTACCCAGAACTGTACAAACTGGTGACTGGGAAAGAGCCCACTCGGAGATTCTC
CACCATTGTGGTGGAGGAAGGCCACGAGGGCCTCACGCACTTCCTGATGAACGAGGTCATCAAGCTGCAG
CAGCAGATGAAGGCCAAGGACCTGCAACGCTGCGAGCTGCTGGCCAGGTTGCGGCAGCTGGAGGATGAGA
AGAAGCAGATGACGCTGACGCGCGTGGAGCTGCTAACCTTCCAGGAGCGGTACTACAAGATGAAGGAAGA
GCGGGACAGCTACAATGACGAGCTGGTCAAGGTGAAGGACGACAACTACAACTTAGCCATGCGCTACGCA
CAGCTCAGTGAGGAGAAGAACATGGCGGTCATGAGGAGCCGAGACCTCCAACTCGAGATCGATCAGCTAA
AGCACCGGTTGAATAAGATGGAGGAGGAATGTAAGCTGGAGAGAAATCAGTCTCTAAAACTGAAGAATGA
CATTGAAAATCGGCCCAAGAAGGAGCAGGTTCTGGAACTGGAGCGGGAGAATGAAATGCTGAAGACCAAA
AACCAGGAGCTGCAGTCCATCATCCAGGCCGGGAAGCGCAGCCTGCCAGACTCAGACAAGGCCATCCTGG
ACATCTTGGAACACGACCGCAAGGAGGCCCTGGAGGACAGGCAGGAGCTGGTCAACAGGATCTACAACCT
GCAGGAGGAGGCCCGCCAGGCAGAGGAGCTGCGAGACAAGTACCTGGAGGAGAAGGAGGACCTGGAGCTC
AAGTGCTCGACCCTGGGAAAGGACTGTGAAATGTACAAGCACCGCATGAACACGGTCATGCTGCAGCTGG
AGGAGGTGGAGCGGGAGCGGGACCAGGCCTTCCACTCCCGAGATGAAGCTCAGACACAGTACTCGCAGTG
CTTAATCGAAAAGGACAAGTACAGGAAGCAGATCCGCGAGCTGGAGGAGAAGAACGATGAGATGAGGATC
GAGATGGTGCGGCGGGAGGCCTGCATCGTCAACCTGGAGAGCAAGCTGCGGCGCCTCTCCAAGGACAGCA
ACAACCTGGACCAGAGTCTGCCCAGGAACCTGCCAGTAACCATCATCTCTCAGGACTTTGGGGATGCCAG
CCCCAGGACCAATGGTCAAGAAGCTGACGATTCTTCCACCTCGGAGGAGTCACCTGAAGACAGCAAGTAC
TTCCTGCCCTACCATCCGCCCCAGCGCAGGATGAACCTGAAGGGCATCCAGCTGCAGAGAGCCAAATCCC
CCATCAGCCTGAAGCGAACATCAGATTTTCAAGCCAAGGGGCACGAGGAAGAAGGCACGGATGCCAGCCC
TAGCTCCTGCGGATCTCTGCCCATCACCAACTCCTTCACCAAGATGCAGCCCCCCCGGAGCCGCAGCAGC
ATCATGTCAATCACCGCCGAGCCCCCGGGAAACGACTCCATCGTCAGACGCTACAAGGAGGACGCGCCCC
ATCGCAGCACAGTCGAAGAAGACAATGACAGCGGCGGGTTTGACGCCTTAGATCTGGATGATGACAGTCA
CGAACGCTACTCCTTCGGACCCTCCTCCATCCACTCCTCCTCCTCCTCCCACCAATCCGAGGGCCTGGAT
GCCTACGACCTGGAGCAGGTCAACCTCATGTTCAGGAAGTTCTCTCTGGAAAGACCCTTCCGGCCTTCGG
TCACCTCTGTGGGGCACGTGCGGGGCCCAGGGCCCTCGGTGCAGCACACGACGCTGAATGGCGACAGCCT
CACCTCCCAGCTCACCCTGCTGGGGGGCAACGCGCGAGGGAGCTTCGTGCACTCGGTCAAGCCTGGCTCT
CTGGCCGAGAAAGCCGGCCTCCGTGAGGGCCACCAGCTGCTGCTGCTAGAAGGCTGCATCCGAGGCGAGA
GGCAGAGTGTCCCGTTGGACACATGCACCAAAGAGGAAGCCCACTGGACCATCCAGAGGTGCAGCGGCCC
CGTCACGCTGCACTACAAGGTCAACCACGAAGGGTACCGGAAGCTGGTGAAGGACATGGAGGACGGCCTG
ATCACATCGGGGGACTCGTTCTACATCCGGCTGAACCTGAACATCTCCAGCCAGCTGGACGCCTGCACCA
TGTCCCTGAAGTGTGACGATGTTGTGCACGTCCGTGACACCATGTACCAGGACAGGCACGAGTGGCTGTG
CGCGCGGGTCGACCCTTTCACAGACCATGACCTGGATATGGGCACCATACCCAGCTACAGCCGAGCCCAG
CAGCTCCTCCTGGTGAAACTGCAGCGCCTGATGCACCGAGGCAGCCGGGAGGAGGTAGACGGCACCCACC
ACACCCTGCGGGCACTCCGGAACACCCTGCAGCCAGAAGAAGCGCTTTCAACAAGCGACCCCCGGGTCAG
CCCCCGTCTCTCGCGAGCAAGCTTCCTTTTTGGCCAGCTCCTTCAGTTCGTCAGCAGGTCCGAGAACAAG
TATAAGCGGATGAACAGCAACGAGCGGGTCCGCATCATCTCGGGGAGTCCGCTAGGGAGCCTGGCCCGGT
CCTCGCTGGACGCCACCAAGCTCTTGACTGAGAAGCAGGAAGAGCTGGACCCTGAGAGCGAGCTGGGCAA
GAACCTCAGCCTCATCCCCTACAGCCTGGTACGCGCCTTCTACTGCGAGCGCCGCCGGCCCGTGCTCTTC
ACACCCACCGTGCTGGCCAAGACGCTGGTGCAGAGGCTGCTCAACTCGGGAGGTGCCATGGAGTTCACCA
TCTGCAAGTCAGATATCGTCACAAGAGATGAGTTCCTCAGAAGGCAGAAGACGGAGACCATCATCTACTC
CCGAGAGAAGAACCCCAACGCGTTCGAATGCATCGCCCCTGCCAACATTGAAGCTGTGGCCGCCAAGAAC
AAGCACTGCCTGCTGGAGGCTGGGATCGGCTGCACAAGAGACTTGATCAAGTCCAACATCTACCCCATCG
TGCTCTTCATCCGGGTGTGTGAGAAGAACATCAAGAGGTTCAGAAAGCTGCTGCCCCGACCTGAGACGGA
GGAGGAGTTCCTGCGCGTGTGCCGGCTGAAGGAGAAGGAGCTGGAGGCCCTGCCGTGCCTGTACGCCACG
GTGGAACCTGACATGTGGGGCAGCGTAGAGGAGCTGCTCCGCGTTGTCAAGGACAAGATCGGCGAGGAGC
AGCGCAAGACCATCTGGGTGGACGAGGACCAGCTGGGATCCGGTGAGGGCAGAGGAAGTCTTCTAACATG
CGGTGACGTGGAGGAGAATCCGGGCCCCATGGTGAGCAAGGGCGAGGAGCTGTTCACCGGGGTGGTGCCC
ATCCTGGTCGAGCTGGACGGCGACGTAAACGGCCACAAGTTCAGCGTGTCCGGCGAGGGCGAGGGCGATG
CCACCTACGGCAAGCTGACCCTGAAGTTCATCTGCACCACCGGCAAGCTGCCCGTGCCCTGGCCCACCCT
CGTGACCACCCTGACCTACGGCGTGCAGTGCTTCAGCCGCTACCCCGACCACATGAAGCAGCACGACTTC
TTCAAGTCCGCCATGCCCGAAGGCTACGTCCAGGAGCGCACCATCTTCTTCAAGGACGACGGCAACTACA
AGACCCGCGCCGAGGTGAAGTTCGAGGGCGACACCCTGGTGAACCGCATCGAGCTGAAGGGCATCGACTT
CAAGGAGGACGGCAACATCCTGGGGCACAAGCTGGAGTACAACTACAACAGCCACAACGTCTATATCATG
GCCGACAAGCAGAAGAACGGCATCAAGGTGAACTTCAAGATCCGCCACAACATCGAGGACGGCAGCGTGC
AGCTCGCCGACCACTACCAGCAGAACACCCCCATCGGCGACGGCCCCGTGCTGCTGCCCGACAACCACTA
CCTGAGCACCCAGTCCGCCCTGAGCAAAGACCCCAACGAGAAGCGCGATCACATGGTCCTGCTGGAGTTC
GTGACCGCCGCCGGGATCACTCTCGGCATGGACGAGCTGTACAAGTGAATCTAGAGTCGACAATCAACCT
CTGGATTACAAAATTTGTGAAAGATTGACTGGTATTCTTAACTATGTTGCTCCTTTTACGCTATGTGGAT
ACGCTGCTTTAATGCCTTTGTATCATGCTATTGCTTCCCGTATGGCTTTCATTTTCTCCTCCTTGTATAA
ATCCTGGTTGCTGTCTCTTTATGAGGAGTTGTGGCCCGTTGTCAGGCAACGTGGCGTGGTGTGCACTGTG
TTTGCTGACGCAACCCCCACTGGTTGGGGCATTGCCACCACCTGTCAGCTCCTTTCCGGGACTTTCGCTT
TCCCCCTCCCTATTGCCACGGCGGAACTCATCGCCGCCTGCCTTGCCCGCTGCTGGACAGGGGCTCGGCT
GTTGGGCACTGACAATTCCGTGGTGTTGTCGGGGAAGCTGACGTCCTTTCCATGGCTGCTCGCCTGTGTT
GCCACCTGGATTCTGCGCGGGACGTCCTTCTGCTACGTCCCTTCGGCCCTCAATCCAGCGGACCTTCCTT
CCCGCGGCCTGCTGCCGGCTCTGCGGCCTCTTCCGCGTCTTCGCCTTCGCCCTCAGACGAGTCGGATCTC
CCTTTGGGCCGCCTCCCCGCCTGGAATTCGAGCTCGGTACCTTTAAGACCAATGACTTACAAGGCAGCTG
TAGATCTTAGCCACTTTTTAAAAGAAAAGGGGGGACTGGAAGGGCTAATTCACTCCCAACGAAGACAAGA
TCTGCTTTTTGCTTGTACTGGGTCTCTCTGGTTAGACCAGATCTGAGCCTGGGAGCTCTCTGGCTAACTA
GGGAACCCACTGCTTAAGCCTCAATAAAGCTTGCCTTGAGTGCTTCAAGTAGTGTGTGCCCGTCTGTTGT
GTGACTCTGGTAACTAGAGATCCCTCAGACCCTTTTAGTCAGTGTGGAAAATCTCTAGCAGTAGTAGTTC
ATGTCATCTTATTATTCAGTATTTATAACTTGCAAAGAAATGAATATCAGAGAGTGAGAGGAACTTGTTT
ATTGCAGCTTATAATGGTTACAAATAAAGCAATAGCATCACAAATTTCACAAATAAAGCATTTTTTTCAC
TGCATTCTAGTTGTGGTTTGTCCAAACTCATCAATGTATCTTATCATGTCTGGCTCTAGCTATCCCGCCC
CTAACTCCGCCCATCCCGCCCCTAACTCCGCCCAGTTCCGCCCATTCTCCGCCCCATGGCTGACTAATTT
TTTTTATTTATGCAGAGGCCGAGGCCGCCTCGGCCTCTGAGCTATTCCAGAAGTAGTGAGGAGGCTTTTT
TGGAGGCCTAGGGACGTACCCAATTCGCCCTATAGTGAGTCGTATTACGCGCGCTCACTGGCCGTCGTTT
TACAACGTCGTGACTGGGAAAACCCTGGCGTTACCCAACTTAATCGCCTTGCAGCACATCCCCCTTTCGC
CAGCTGGCGTAATAGCGAAGAGGCCCGCACCGATCGCCCTTCCCAACAGTTGCGCAGCCTGAATGGCGAA
TGGG
[124 nt withheld, positions 5815-5938]
C
[91 nt withheld, positions 5940-6030]
A
[49 nt withheld, positions 6032-6080]
CCTTTGACGTTGGAGTCCACGTTCTTT
[37 nt withheld, positions 6108-6144]
ACCCTATCTCGGTCTATTCTTTTGATTTATAAGGGATTTTGCCGATTTCGGCCTATTGGTTAAAAAATGA
GCTGATTTAACAAAAATTTAACGCGAATTTTAACAAAATATTAACGCTTACAATTTAGGTGGCACTTTTC
GGGGAAATGTGCGCGGAACCCCTATTTGTTTATTTTTCTAAATACATTCAAATATGTATCCGCTCATGAG
ACAATAACCCTGATAAATGCTTCAATAATATTGAAAAAGGAAGAGTATGAGTATTCAACATTTCCGTGTC
GCCCTTATTCCCTTTTTTGCGGCATTTTGCCTTCCTGTTTTTGCTCACCCAGAAACGCTGGTGAAAGTAA
AAGATGCTGAAGATCAGTTGGGTGCACGAGTGGGTTACATCGAACTGGATCTCAACAGCGGTAAGATCCT
TGAGAGTTTTCGCCCCGAAGAACGTTTTCCAATGATGAGCACTTTTAAAGTTCTGCTATGTGGCGCGGTA
TTATCCCGTATTGACGCCGGGCAAGAGCAACTCGGTCGCCGCATACACTATTCTCAGAATGACTTGGTTG
AGTACTCACCAGTCACAGAAAAGCATCTTACGGATGGCATGACAGTAAGAGAATTATGCAGTGCTGCCAT
AACCATGAGTGATAACACTGCGGCCAACTTACTTCTGACAACGATCGGAGGACCGAAGGAGCTAACCGCT
TTTTTGCACAACATGGGGGATCATGTAACTCGCCTTGATCGTTGGGAACCGGAGCTGAATGAAGCCATAC
CAAACGACGAGCGTGACACCACGATGCCTGTAGCAATGGCAACAACGTTGCGCAAACTATTAACTGGCGA
ACTACTTACTCTAGCTTCCCGGCAACAATTAATAGACTGGATGGAGGCGGATAAAGTTGCAGGACCACTT
CTGCGCTCGGCCCTTCCGGCTGGCTGGTTTATTGCTGATAAATCTGGAGCCGGTGAGCGTGGGTCTCGCG
GTATCATTGCAGCACTGGGGCCAGATGGTAAGCCCTCCCGTATCGTAGTTATCTACACGACGGGGAGTCA
GGCAACTATGGATGAACGAAATAGACAGATCGCTGAGATAGGTGCCTCACTGATTAAGCATTGGTAACTG
TCAGACCAAGTTTACTCATATATACTTTAGATTGATTTAAAACTTCATTTTTAATTTAAAAGGATCTAGG
TGAAGATCCTTTTTGATAATCTCATGACCAAAATCCCTTAACGTGAGTTTTCGTTCCACTGAGCGTCAGA
CCCCGTAGAAAAGATCAAAGGATCTTCTTGAGATCCTTTTTTTCTGCGCGTAATCTGCTGCTTGCAAACA
AAAAAACCACCGCTACCAGCGGTGGTTTGTTTGCCGGATCAAGAGCTACCAACTCTTTTTCCGAAGGTAA
CTGGCTTCAGCAGAGCGCAGATACCAAATACTGTTCTTCTAGTGTAGCCGTAGTTAGGCCACCACTTCAA
GAACTCTGTAGCACCGCCTACATACCTCGCTCTGCTAATCCTGTTACCAGTGGCTGCTGCCAGTGGCGAT
AAGTCGTGTCTTACCGGGTTGGACTCAAGACGATAGTTACCGGATAAGGCGCAGCGGTCGGGCTGAACGG
GGGGTTCGTGCACACAGCCCAGCTTGGAGCGAACGACCTACACCGAACTGAGATACCTACAGCGTGAGCT
ATGAGAAAGCGCCACGCTTCCCGAAGGGAGAAAGGCGGACAGGTATCCGGTAAGCGGCAGGGTCGGAACA
GGAGAGCGCACGAGGGAGCTTCCAGGGGGAAACGCCTGGTATCTTTATAGTCCTGTCGGGTTTCGCCACC
TCTGACTTGAGCGTCGATTTTTGTGATGCTCGTCAGGGGGGCGGAGCCTATGGAAAAACGCCAGCAACGC
GGCCTTTTTACGGTTCCTGGCCTTTTGCTGGCCTTTTGCTCACATGTTCTTTCCTGCGTTATCCCCTGAT
TCTGTGGATAACCGTATTACCGCCTTTGAGTGAGCTGATACCGCTCGCCGCAGCCGAACGACCGAGCGCA
GCGAGTCAGTGAGCGAGGAAGCGGAAGAGCGCCCAATACGCAAACCGCCTCTCCCCGCGCGTTGGCCGAT
TCATTAATGCAGCTGGCACGACAGGTTTCCCGACTGGAAAGCGGGCAGTGAGCGCAACGCAATTAATGTG
AGTTAGCTCACTCATTAGGCACCCCAGGCTTTACACTTTATGCTTCCGGCTCGTATGTTGTGTGGAATTG
TGAGCGGATAACAATTTCACACAGGAAACAGCTATGACCATGATTACGCCAAGCGCGCAATTAACCCTCA
CTAAAGGGAACAAAAGCTGGAGCTGCAAGCTTAATGTAGTCTTATGCAATACTCTTGTAGTCTTGCAACA
TGGTAACGATGAGTTAGCAACATGCCTTACAAGGAGAGAAAAAGCACCGTGCATGCCGATTGGTGGAAGT
AAGGTGGTACGATCGTGCCTTATTAGGAAGGCAACAGACGGGTCTGACATGGATTGGACGAACCACTGAA
TTGCCGCATTGCAGAGATATTGTATTTAAGTGCCTAGCTCGATACATAAACGGGTCTCTCTGGTTAGACC
AGATCTGAGCCTGGGAGCTCTCTGGCTAACTAGGGAACCCACTGCTTAAGCCTCAATAAAGCTTGCCTTG
AGTGCTTCAAGTAGTGTGTGCCCGTCTGTTGTGTGACTCTGGTAACTAGAGATCCCTCAGACCCTTTTAG
TCAGTGTGGAAAATCTCTAGCAGTGGCGCCCGAACAGGGACTTGAAAGCGAAAGGGAAACCAGAGGAGCT
CTCTCGACGCAGGACTCGGCTTGCTGAAGCGCGCACGGCAAGAGGCGAGGGGCGGCGACTGGTGAGTACG
CCAAAAATTTTGACTAGCGGAGGCTAGAAGGAGAGAGATGGGTGCGAGAGCGTCAGTATTAAGCGGGGGA
GAATTAGATCGCGATGGGAAAAAATTCGGTTAAGGCCAGGGGGAAAGAAAAAATATAAATTAAAACATAT
AGTATGGGCAAGCAGGGAGCTAGAACGATTCGCAGTTAATCCTGGCCTGTTAGAAACATCAGAAGGCTGT
AGACAAATACTGGGACAGCTACAACCATCCCTTCAGACAGGATCAGAAGAACTTAGATCATTATATAATA
CAGTAGCAACCCTCTATTGTGTGCATCAAAGGATAGAGATAAAAGACACCAAGGAAGCTTTAGACAAGAT
AGAGGAAGAGCAAAACAAAAGTAAGACCACCGCACAGCAAGCGGCCCTGATCTTCAGACCTGGAGGAGGA
GATATGAGGGACAATTGGAGAAGTGAATTATATAAATATAAAGTAGTAAAAATTGAACCATTAGGAGTAG
CACCCACCAAGGCAAAGAGAAGAGTGGTGCAGAGAGAAAAAAGAGCAGTGGGAATAGGAGCTTTGTTCCT
TGGGTTCTTGGGAGCAGCAGGAAGCACTATGGGCGCAGCGTCAATGACGCTGACGGTACAGGCCAGACAA
TTATTGTCTGGTATAGTGCAGCAGCAGAACAATTTGCTGAGGGCTATTGAGGCGCAACAGCATCTGTTGC
AACTCACAGTCTGGGGCATCAAGCAGCTCCAGGCAAGAATCCTGGCTGTGGAAAGATACCTAAAGGATCA
ACAGCTCCTGGGGATTTGGGGTTGCTCTGGAAAACTCATTTGCACCACTGCTGTGCCTTGGAATGCTAGT
TGGAGTAATGAATCTCTGGAACAGATTTGGAATCACACGACCTGGATGGAGTGGGACAGAGAAATTAACA
ATTACACAAGCTTAATACACTCCTTAATTGAAGAATCGCAAAACCAGCAAGAAAAGAATGAACAAGAATT
ATTGGAATTAGATAAATGGGCAAGTTTGTGGAATTGGTTTAACATAACAAATTGGCTGTGGTATATAAAA
TTATTCATAATGATAGTAGGAGGCTTGGTAGGTTTAAGAATAGTTTTTGCTGTACTTTCTATAGTGAATA
GAGTTAGGCAGGGATATTCACCATTATCGTTTCAGACCCACCTCCCAACCCCGAGGGGACCCGACAGGCC
CGAAGGAATAGAAGAAGAAGGTGGAGAGAGAGACAGAGACAGATCCATTCGATTAGTGAACGGATCTCGA
CGGTATCGGTTAACTTTTAAAAGAAAAGGGGGGATTGGGGGGTACAGTGCAGGGGAAAGAATAGTAGACA
TAATAGCAACAGACATACAAACTAAAGAATTACAAAAACAAATTACAAAAATTCAAAATTTTATCGACGC
GTAGGAACAGAGAAACAGGAGAATATGGGCCAAACAGGATATCTGTGGTAAGCAGTTCCTGCCCCGGCTC
AGGGCCAAGAACAGTTGGAACAGCAGAATATGGGCCAAACAGGATATCTGTGGTAAGCAGTTCCTGCCCC
GGCTCAGGGCCAAGAACAGATGGTCCCCAGATGCGGTCCCGCCCTCAGCAGTTTCTAGAGAACCATCAGA
TGTTTCCAGGGTGCCCCAAGGACCTGAAATGACCCTGTGCCTTATTTGAACTAACCAATCAGTTCGCTTC
TCGCTTCTGTTCGCGCGCTTCTGCTCCCCGAGCTCTATATAAGCAGAGCTCGTTTAG
Features (pLannotate 1.2.2; 27 found; start..end, strand, type, name):
     74..3535    +  CDS            CARD11: CAR11_HUMAN - Also known as CARMA1 From Homo sapiens (Human).
   3599..4315    +  CDS            EGFP: EGFP is a basic (constitutively fluorescent) green fluorescent protein published in 1996, derived from Aequorea victoria. It is reported to be a rapidly-maturing weak dimer with moderate acid sensitivity.
   4332..4920    +  misc_feature   WPRE: woodchuck hepatitis virus posttranscriptional regulatory element
   4937..5005    +  CDS            nef (fragment): NEF_HV1Z2 - Experimental evidence at protein level: Swiss-Prot protein existence level 1. Extracellular Nef protein targets CD4(+) T-lymphocytes for apoptosis by interacting with CXCR4 surface receptors. From Human immunodeficiency virus type 1 group M subtype D (isolate Z2/CDC-Z34) (HIV-1).
   5007..5240    +  LTR            3' LTR (ΔU3): self-inactivating 3' long terminal repeat (LTR) from HIV-1
   5312..5433    +  polyA_signal   SV40 poly(A) signal: SV40 polyadenylation signal
   5473..5608    +  rep_origin     SV40 ori: SV40 origin of replication
   5629..5647    -  promoter       T7 promoter: promoter for bacteriophage T7 RNA polymerase
   5655..5810    +  CDS            lacZα (fragment): LacZα fragment of β-galactosidase; lacZ fragment
   5815..6243    +  rep_origin     f1 ori (sequence partly withheld): f1 bacteriophage origin of replication; arrow indicates direction of (+) strand synthesis
   6296..6400    +  promoter       AmpR promoter: bla
   6401..7261    +  CDS            AmpR: β-lactamase; bla; confers resistance to ampicillin, carbenicillin, and related antibiotics
   7432..8020    +  rep_origin     ori: high-copy-number ColE1/pMB1/pBR322/pUC origin of replication
   8203..8295    +  CDS            lacI (fragment): lac repressor; lacI; The lac repressor binds to the lac operator to inhibit transcription in E. coli. This inhibition can be relieved by adding lactose or isopropyl-β-D-thiogalactopyranoside (IPTG).
   8308..8329    +  protein_bind   CAP binding site: CAP binding activates transcription in the presence of cAMP. E. coli catabolite activator protein
   8344..8374    +  promoter       lac promoter: promoter for the E. coli lac operon
   8378..8400    +  protein_bind   lac operator (fragment): The lac repressor binds to the lac operator to inhibit transcription in E. coli. This inhibition can be relieved by adding lactose or isopropyl-β-D-thiogalactopyranoside (IPTG). lac repressor encoded by lacI
   8443..8461    +  promoter       T3 promoter: promoter for bacteriophage T3 RNA polymerase
   8489..8715    +  promoter       RSV promoter: Rous sarcoma virus enhancer/promoter
   8716..8896    +  LTR            5' LTR (truncated): truncated 5' long terminal repeat (LTR) from HIV-1
   8943..9068    +  misc_feature   HIV-1 Ψ: packaging signal of human immunodeficiency virus type 1
   9052..9390    +  CDS            HIV-1 gag (fragment): gag protein from human immunodeficiency virus 1; gag
   9560..9793    +  misc_feature   RRE: The Rev response element (RRE) of HIV-1 allows for Rev-dependent mRNA export from the nucleus to the cytoplasm.
  10170..10270   +  CDS            Rev (fragment): human immunodeficiency virus 1 (HIV-1) Rev protein; rev; enhances nuclear export of unspliced and incompletely spliced viral mRNAs
  10289..10406   +  misc_feature   cPPT/CTS: central polypurine tract and central termination sequence of HIV-1
  10435..10729   +  LTR            LTR (fragment): long terminal repeat from Moloney murine leukemia virus
  10729..22      +  promoter       TRE3GV promoter (fragment) (across the origin): 3rd-generation Tet-responsive promoter that can be activated by binding of Tet-On® 3G, optimized for retroviral and lentiviral vectors
