[The description below was written by a language model from this plasmid's Addgene catalogue record and pLannotate feature annotations shown in this document.]
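Description:
pRRL-MND-hCard11 D58G-T2A-GFP is a third-generation, self-inactivating lentiviral transfer plasmid built on the pRRL backbone for expressing a human CARD11 (CARMA1) variant in mammalian cells. It is propagated in E. coli as a high-copy plasmid through a ColE1/pUC-type origin with ampicillin selection (AmpR). The backbone also carries an f1 origin, an SV40 origin and poly(A) signal, and remnants of a lac/T7/T3 cloning region. The viral portion consists of an RSV promoter fused to a truncated HIV-1 5' LTR, which makes genomic RNA production independent of Tat. This is followed by the Ψ packaging signal with a gag fragment, the Rev response element for Rev-dependent nuclear export, the cPPT/CTS, and a ΔU3 3' LTR that inactivates LTR promoter activity after integration.

The payload is driven by the MND promoter. The annotation software does not name this promoter, but it detects a Moloney murine leukemia virus LTR fragment immediately upstream of the insert, consistent with MND's retroviral LTR-derived origin. The adjacent short hit labelled as a TRE3GV fragment probably reflects sequence similarity in this region rather than a Tet-responsive element, since the record gives no indication of inducible control. The open reading frame encodes human CARD11 with the D58G substitution in its CARD domain. According to the construct name it is joined by a T2A peptide to EGFP, and the short gap between the two coding features fits this. Both proteins are therefore made from one transcript, and green fluorescence marks transduced cells. A WPRE downstream enhances transcript expression. The plasmid was deposited in connection with a multiplexed functional assessment of CARD11 genetic variants, where it serves to express this individual variant.
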