Addgene plasmid #163773: pRRL-MND-hCard11 D58G-T2A-GFP
Purpose: Expression of D58G CARD domain variant
Depositing lab: Richard James. Depositing organization: Seattle Children's Hospital and Research Institute. Publication: Multiplexed Functional Assessment of Genetic Variants in CARD11. Meitlis I, Allenspach EJ, Bauman BM, Phan IQ, Dabbah G, Schmitt EG, Camp ND, Torgerson TR, Nickerson DA, Bamshad MJ, Hagin D, Luthers CR, Stinson JR, Gray J, Lundgren I, Church JA, Butte MJ, Jordan MB, Aceves SS, Schwartz DM, Milner JD, Schuval S, Skoda-Smith S, Cooper MA, Starita LM, Rawlings DJ, Snow AL, James RG. Am J Hum Genet. 2020 Nov 12. pii: S0002-9297(20)30373-6. doi: 10.1016/j.ajhg.2020.10.015. PubMed 33202260.
Backbone
  Vector backbone: PRRL
  Vector type: Lentiviral
Growth in bacteria
  Bacterial resistance: Ampicillin, 100 μg/mL
  Growth temperature: 37°C
  Growth strain: NEB Stable
  Copy number: High Copy
Gene/Insert
  Gene/Insert name: CARD11
  Species: H. sapiens (human)
  Mutation: D58G
  Entrez Gene: CARD11 (a.k.a. BENTA, BIMP3, CARMA1, IMD11, IMD11A, PPBL)
  Promoter: MND
  Cloning method: Gibson Cloning
Terms and licenses: Academic/Nonprofit Terms; Industry Terms: Not Available to Industry
How to cite: pRRL-MND-hCard11 D58G-T2A-GFP was a gift from Richard James (Addgene plasmid # 163773 ; http://n2t.net/addgene:163773 ; RRID:Addgene_163773)
